>Addgene plasmid #135692 | pMB22.SV40.Zeo | depositor full sequence | sequence record 261878 | Full Sequence
TCGACGGATCGGGAGATCTCCCGATCCCCTATGGTGCACTCTCAGTACAATCTGCTCTGATGCCGCATAG
TTAAGCCAGTATCTGCTCCCTGCTTGTGTGTTGGAGGTCGCTGAGTAGTGCGCGAGCAAAATTTAAGCTA
CAACAAGGCAAGGCTTGACCGACAATTGCATGAAGAATCTGCTTAGGGTTAGGCGTTTTGCGCTGCTTCG
CGATGTACGGGCCAGATATACGCGTTGACATTGATTATTGACTAGTTATTAATAGTAATCAATTACGGGG
TCATTAGTTCATAGCCCATATATGGAGTTCCGCGTTACATAACTTACGGTAAATGGCCCGCCTGGCTGAC
CGCCCAACGACCCCCGCCCATTGACGTCAATAATGACGTATGTTCCCATAGTAACGCCAATAGGGACTTT
CCATTGACGTCAATGGGTGGAGTATTTACGGTAAACTGCCCACTTGGCAGTACATCAAGTGTATCATATG
CCAAGTACGCCCCCTATTGACGTCAATGACGGTAAATGGCCCGCCTGGCATTATGCCCAGTACATGACCT
TATGGGACTTTCCTACTTGGCAGTACATCTACGTATTAGTCATCGCTATTACCATGGTGATGCGGTTTTG
GCAGTACATCAATGGGCGTGGATAGCGGTTTGACTCACGGGGATTTCCAAGTCTCCACCCCATTGACGTC
AATGGGAGTTTGTTTTGGCACCAAAATCAACGGGACTTTCCAAAATGTCGTAACAACTCCGCCCCATTGA
CGCAAATGGGCGGTAGGCGTGTACGGTGGGAGGTCTATATAAGCAGCGCGTTTTGCCTGTACTGGGTCTC
TCTGGTTAGACCAGATCTGAGCCTGGGAGCTCTCTGGCTAACTAGGGAACCCACTGCTTAAGCCTCAATA
AAGCTTGCCTTGAGTGCTTCAAGTAGTGTGTGCCCGTCTGTTGTGTGACTCTGGTAACTAGAGATCCCTC
AGACCCTTTTAGTCAGTGTGGAAAATCTCTAGCAGTGGCGCCCGAACAGGGACTTGAAAGCGAAAGGGAA
ACCAGAGGAGCTCTCTCGACGCAGGACTCGGCTTGCTGAAGCGCGCACGGCAAGAGGCGAGGGGCGGCGA
CTGGTGAGTACGCCAAAAATTTTGACTAGCGGAGGCTAGAAGGAGAGAGATGGGTGCGAGAGCGTCAGTA
TTAAGCGGGGGAGAATTAGATCGCGATGGGAAAAAATTCGGTTAAGGCCAGGGGGAAAGAAAAAATATAA
ATTAAAACATATAGTATGGGCAAGCAGGGAGCTAGAACGATTCGCAGTTAATCCTGGCCTGTTAGAAACA
TCAGAAGGCTGTAGACAAATACTGGGACAGCTACAACCATCCCTTCAGACAGGATCAGAAGAACTTAGAT
CATTATATAATACAGTAGCAACCCTCTATTGTGTGCATCAAAGGATAGAGATAAAAGACACCAAGGAAGC
TTTAGACAAGATAGAGGAAGAGCAAAACAAAAGTAAGACCACCGCACAGCAAGCGGCCGGCCGCGCTGAT
CTTCAGACCTGGAGGAGGAGATATGAGGGACAATTGGAGAAGTGAATTATATAAATATAAAGTAGTAAAA
ATTGAACCATTAGGAGTAGCACCCACCAAGGCAAAGAGAAGAGTGGTGCAGAGAGAAAAAAGAGCAGTGG
GAATAGGAGCTTTGTTCCTTGGGTTCTTGGGAGCAGCAGGAAGCACTATGGGCGCAGCGTCAATGACGCT
GACGGTACAGGCCAGACAATTATTGTCTGGTATAGTGCAGCAGCAGAACAATTTGCTGAGGGCTATTGAG
GCGCAACAGCATCTGTTGCAACTCACAGTCTGGGGCATCAAGCAGCTCCAGGCAAGAATCCTGGCTGTGG
AAAGATACCTAAAGGATCAACAGCTCCTGGGGATTTGGGGTTGCTCTGGAAAACTCATTTGCACCACTGC
TGTGCCTTGGAATGCTAGTTGGAGTAATAAATCTCTGGAACAGATTTGGAATCACACGACCTGGATGGAG
TGGGACAGAGAAATTAACAATTACACAAGCTTAATACACTCCTTAATTGAAGAATCGCAAAACCAGCAAG
AAAAGAATGAACAAGAATTATTGGAATTAGATAAATGGGCAAGTTTGTGGAATTGGTTTAACATAACAAA
TTGGCTGTGGTATATAAAATTATTCATAATGATAGTAGGAGGCTTGGTAGGTTTAAGAATAGTTTTTGCT
GTACTTTCTATAGTGAATAGAGTTAGGCAGGGATATTCACCATTATCGTTTCAGACCCACCTCCCAACCC
CGAGGGGACCCGACAGGCCCGAAGGAATAGAAGAAGAAGGTGGAGAGAGAGACAGAGACAGATCCATTCG
ATTAGTGAACGGATCGGCACTGCGTGCGCCAATTCTGCAGACAAATGGCAGTATTCATCCACAATTTTAA
AAGAAAAGGGGGGATTGGGGGGTACAGTGCAGGGGAAAGAATAGTAGACATAATAGCAACAGACATACAA
ACTAAAGAATTACAAAAACAAATTACAAAAATTCAAAATTTTCGGGTTTATTACAGGGACAGCAGAGATC
CAGTTTGGTTAGTACCGGGCCCGGGTCGACTAGTGATCAGTGTGAGGGAGTGTAAAGCTGGTTTTCGAGT
GGCTCCGGTGCCCGTCAGTGGGCAGAGCGCACATCGCCCACAGTCCCCGAGAAGTTGGGGGGAGGGGTCG
GCAATTGAACCGGTGCCTAGAGAAGGTGGCGCGGGGTAAACTGGGAAAGTGATGTCGTGTACTGGCTCCG
CCTTTTTCCCGAGGGTGGGGGAGAACCGTATATAAGTGCAGTAGTCGCCGTGAACGTTCTTTTTCGCAAC
GGGTTTGCCGCCAGAACACAGGTGTCGTGACGCGGCTAACTCGAACGCTAGCTGTGCGATCGTGCCACCA
TGGCCCCAAAGAAGAAGCGGAAGGTCGGTATCCACGGAGTCCCAGCAGCCACACAGTTCGAGGGCTTTAC
CAACCTGTATCAGGTGAGCAAGACACTGCGGTTTGAGCTGATCCCACAGGGCAAGACCCTGAAGCACATC
CAGGAGCAGGGCTTCATCGAGGAGGACAAGGCCCGCAATGATCACTACAAGGAGCTGAAGCCCATCATCG
ATCGGATCTACAAGACCTATGCCGACCAGTGCCTGCAGCTGGTGCAGCTGGATTGGGAGAACCTGAGCGC
CGCCATCGACTCCTATAGAAAGGAGAAAACCGAGGAGACAAGGAACGCCCTGATCGAGGAGCAGGCCACA
TATCGCAATGCCATCCACGACTACTTCATCGGCCGGACAGACAACCTGACCGATGCCATCAATAAGAGAC
ACGCCGAGATCTACAAGGGCCTGTTCAAGGCCGAGCTGTTTAATGGCAAGGTGCTGAAGCAGCTGGGCAC
CGTGACCACAACCGAGCACGAGAACGCCCTGCTGCGGAGCTTCGACAAGTTTACAACCTACTTCTCCGGC
TTTTATGAGAACAGGAAGAACGTGTTCAGCGCCGAGGATATCAGCACAGCCATCCCACACCGCATCGTGC
AGGACAACTTCCCCAAGTTTAAGGAGAATTGTCACATCTTCACACGCCTGATCACCGCCGTGCCCAGCCT
GCGGGAGCACTTTGAGAACGTGAAGAAGGCCATCGGCATCTTCGTGAGCACCTCCATCGAGGAGGTGTTT
TCCTTCCCTTTTTATAACCAGCTGCTGACACAGACCCAGATCGACCTGTATAACCAGCTGCTGGGAGGAA
TCTCTCGGGAGGCAGGCACCGAGAAGATCAAGGGCCTGAACGAGGTGCTGAATCTGGCCATCCAGAAGAA
TGATGAGACAGCCCACATCATCGCCTCCCTGCCACACAGATTCATCCCCCTGTTTAAGCAGATCCTGTCC
GATAGGAACACCCTGTCTTTCATCCTGGAGGAGTTTAAGAGCGACGAGGAAGTGATCCAGTCCTTCTGCA
AGTACAAGACACTGCTGAGAAACGAGAACGTGCTGGAGACAGCCGAGGCCCTGTTTAACGAGCTGAACAG
CATCGACCTGACACACATCTTCATCAGCCACAAGAAGCTGGAGACAATCAGCAGCGCCCTGTGCGACCAC
TGGGATACACTGAGGAATGCCCTGTATGAGCGGAGAATCTCCGAGCTGACAGGCAAGATCACCAAGTCTG
CCAAGGAGAAGGTGCAGCGCAGCCTGAAGCACGAGGATATCAACCTGCAGGAGATCATCTCTGCCGCAGG
CAAGGAGCTGAGCGAGGCCTTCAAGCAGAAAACCAGCGAGATCCTGTCCCACGCACACGCCGCCCTGGAT
CAGCCACTGCCTACAACCCTGAAGAAGCAGGAGGAGAAGGAGATCCTGAAGTCTCAGCTGGACAGCCTGC
TGGGCCTGTACCACCTGCTGGACTGGTTTGCCGTGGATGAGTCCAACGAGGTGGACCCCGAGTTCTCTGC
CCGGCTGACCGGCATCAAGCTGGAGATGGAGCCTTCTCTGAGCTTCTACAACAAGGCCAGAAATTATGCC
ACCAAGAAGCCCTACTCCGTGGAGAAGTTCAAGCTGAACTTTCAGATGCCTACACTGGCCTCTGGCTGGG
ACGTGAATAAGGAGAAGAACAATGGCGCCATCCTGTTTGTGAAGAACGGCCTGTACTATCTGGGCATCAT
GCCAAAGCAGAAGGGCAGGTATAAGGCCCTGAGCTTCGAGCCCACAGAGAAAACCAGCGAGGGCTTTGAT
AAGATGTACTATGACTACTTCCCTGATGCCGCCAAGATGATCCCAAAGTGCAGCACCCAGCTGAAGGCCG
TGACAGCCCACTTTCAGACCCACACAACCCCCATCCTGCTGTCCAACAATTTCATCGAGCCTCTGGAGAT
CACAAAGGAGATCTACGACCTGAACAATCCTGAGAAGGAGCCAAAGAAGTTTCAGACAGCCTACGCCAAG
AAAACCGGCGACCAGAAGGGCTACAGAGAGGCCCTGTGCAAGTGGATCGACTTCACAAGGGATTTTCTGT
CCAAGTATACCAAGACAACCTCTATCGATCTGTCTAGCCTGCGGCCATCCTCTCAGTATAAGGACCTGGG
CGAGTACTATGCCGAGCTGAATCCCCTGCTGTACCACATCAGCTTCCAGAGAATCGCCGAGAAGGAGATC
ATGGATGCCGTGGAGACAGGCAAGCTGTACCTGTTCCAGATCTATAACAAGGACTTTGCCAAGGGCCACC
ACGGCAAGCCTAATCTGCACACACTGTATTGGACCGGCCTGTTTTCTCCAGAGAACCTGGCCAAGACAAG
CATCAAGCTGAATGGCCAGGCCGAGCTGTTCTACCGCCCTAAGTCCAGGATGAAGAGGATGGCACACCGG
CTGGGAGAGAAGATGCTGAACAAGAAGCTGAAGGATCAGAAAACCCCAATCCCCGACACCCTGTACCAGG
AGCTGTACGACTATGTGAATCACAGACTGTCCCACGACCTGTCTGATGAGGCCAGGGCCCTGCTGCCCAA
CGTGATCACCAAGGAGGTGTCTCACGAGATCATCAAGGATAGGCGCTTTACCAGCGACAAGTTCTTTTTC
CACGTGCCTATCACACTGAACTATCAGGCCGCCAATTCCCCATCTAAGTTCAACCAGAGGGTGAATGCCT
ACCTGAAGGAGCACCCCGAGACACCTATCATCGGCATCGATCGGGGCGAGAGAAACCTGATCTATATCAC
AGTGATCGACTCCACCGGCAAGATCCTGGAGCAGCGGAGCCTGAACACCATCCAGCAGTTTGATTACCAG
AAGAAGCTGGACAACAGGGAGAAGGAGAGGGTGGCAGCAAGGCAGGCCTGGTCTGTGGTGGGCACAATCA
AGGATCTGAAGCAGGGCTATCTGAGCCAGGTCATCCACGAGATCGTGGACCTGATGATCCACTACCAGGC
CGTGGTGGTGCTGGAGAACCTGAATTTCGGCTTTAAGAGCAAGAGGACCGGCATCGCCGAGAAGGCCGTG
TACCAGCAGTTCGAGAAGATGCTGATCGATAAGCTGAATTGCCTGGTGCTGAAGGACTATCCAGCAGAGA
AAGTGGGAGGCGTGCTGAACCCATACCAGCTGACAGACCAGTTCACCTCCTTTGCCAAGATGGGCACCCA
GTCTGGCTTCCTGTTTTACGTGCCTGCCCCATATACATCTAAGATCGATCCCCTGACCGGCTTCGTGGAC
CCCTTCGTGTGGAAAACCATCAAGAATCACGAGAGCCGCAAGCACTTCCTGGAGGGCTTCGACTTTCTGC
ACTACGACGTGAAAACCGGCGACTTCATCCTGCACTTTAAGATGAACAGAAATCTGTCCTTCCAGAGGGG
CCTGCCCGGCTTTATGCCTGCATGGGATATCGTGTTCGAGAAGAACGAGACACAGTTTGACGCCAAGGGC
ACCCCTTTCATCGCCGGCAAGAGAATCGTGCCAGTGATCGAGAATCACAGATTCACCGGCAGATACCGGG
ACCTGTATCCTGCCAACGAGCTGATCGCCCTGCTGGAGGAGAAGGGCATCGTGTTCAGGGATGGCTCCAA
CATCCTGCCAAAGCTGCTGGAGAATGACGATTCTCACGCCATCGACACCATGGTGGCCCTGATCCGCAGC
GTGCTGCAGATGCGGAACTCCAATGCCGCCACAGGCGAGGACTATATCAACAGCCCCGTGCGCGATCTGA
ATGGCGTGTGCTTCGACTCCCGGTTTCAGAACCCAGAGTGGCCCATGGACGCCGATGCCAATGGCGCCTA
CCACATCGCCCTGAAGGGCCAGCTGCTGCTGAATCACCTGAAGGAGAGCAAGGATCTGAAGCTGCAGAAC
GGCATCTCCAATCAGGACTGGCTGGCCTACATCCAGGAGCTGCGCAACAAAAGGCCGGCGGCCACGAAAA
AGGCCGGCCAGGCAAAAAAGAAAAAGGGATCCAAAGAGGCCAGCGGTTCCGGACGGGCTGACGCATTGGA
CGATTTTGATCTGGATATGCTGGGAAGTGACGCCCTCGATGATTTTGACCTTGACATGCTTGGTTCGGAT
GCCCTTGATGACTTTGACCTCGACATGCTCGGCAGTGACGCCCTTGATGATTTCGACCTGGACATGCTGA
TTAACTCTAGAAGTTCCGGATCTCCGAAAAAGAAACGCAAAGTTGGTAGCCAGTACCTGCCCGACACCGA
CGACCGGCACCGGATCGAGGAAAAGCGGAAGCGGACCTACGAGACATTCAAGAGCATCATGAAGAAGTCC
CCCTTCAGCGGCCCCACCGACCCTAGACCTCCACCTAGAAGAATCGCCGTGCCCAGCAGATCCAGCGCCA
GCGTGCCAAAACCTGCCCCCCAGCCTTACCCCTTCACCAGCAGCCTGAGCACCATCAACTACGACGAGTT
CCCTACCATGGTGTTCCCCAGCGGCCAGATCTCTCAGGCCTCTGCTCTGGCTCCAGCCCCTCCTCAGGTG
CTGCCTCAGGCTCCTGCTCCTGCACCAGCTCCAGCCATGGTGTCTGCACTGGCTCAGGCACCAGCACCCG
TGCCTGTGCTGGCTCCTGGACCTCCACAGGCTGTGGCTCCACCAGCCCCTAAACCTACACAGGCCGGCGA
GGGCACACTGTCTGAAGCTCTGCTGCAGCTGCAGTTCGACGACGAGGATCTGGGAGCCCTGCTGGGAAAC
AGCACCGATCCTGCCGTGTTCACCGACCTGGCCAGCGTGGACAACAGCGAGTTCCAGCAGCTGCTGAACC
AGGGCATCCCTGTGGCCCCTCACACCACCGAGCCCATGCTGATGGAATACCCCGAGGCCATCACCCGGCT
CGTGACAGGCGCTCAGAGGCCTCCTGATCCAGCTCCTGCCCCTCTGGGAGCACCAGGCCTGCCTAATGGA
CTGCTGTCTGGCGACGAGGACTTCAGCTCTATCGCCGATATGGATTTCTCAGCCTTGCTGGGCTCTGGCA
GCGGCAGCCGGGATTCCAGGGAAGGGATGTTTTTGCCGAAGCCTGAGGCCGGCTCCGCTATTAGTGACGT
GTTTGAGGGCCGCGAGGTGTGCCAGCCAAAACGAATCCGGCCATTTCATCCTCCAGGAAGTCCATGGGCC
AACCGCCCACTCCCCGCCAGCCTCGCACCAACACCAACCGGTCCAGTACATGAGCCAGTCGGGTCACTGA
CCCCGGCACCAGTCCCTCAGCCACTGGATCCAGCGCCCGCAGTGACTCCCGAGGCCAGTCACCTGTTGGA
GGATCCCGATGAAGAGACGAGCCAGGCTGTCAAAGCCCTTCGGGAGATGGCCGATACTGTGATTCCCCAG
AAGGAAGAGGCTGCAATCTGTGGCCAAATGGACCTTTCCCATCCGCCCCCAAGGGGCCATCTGGATGAGC
TGACAACCACACTTGAGTCCATGACCGAGGATCTGAACCTGGACTCACCCCTGACCCCGGAATTGAACGA
GATTCTGGATACCTTCCTGAACGACGAGTGCCTCTTGCATGCCATGCATATCAGCACAGGACTGTCCATC
TTCGACACATCTCTGTTTTGACCTAGGTCGACCCTGTGGAATGTGTGTCAGTTAGGGTGTGGAAAGTCCC
CAGGCTCCCCAGCAGGCAGAAGTATGCAAAGCATGCATCTCAATTAGTCAGCAACCAGGTGTGGAAAGTC
CCCAGGCTCCCCAGCAGGCAGAAGTATGCAAAGCATGCATCTCAATTAGTCAGCAACCATAGTCCCGCCC
CTAACTCCGCCCATCCCGCCCCTAACTCCGCCCAGTTCCGCCCATTCTCCGCCCCATGGCTGACTAATTT
TTTTTATTTATGCAGAGGCCGAGGCCGCCTCGGCCTCTGAGCTATTCCAGAAGTAGTGAGGAGGCTTTTT
TGGAGGCCTAGGCTTTTGCAAAAAGCTTATGGCCAAGTTGACCAGTGCCGTTCCGGTGCTCACCGCGCGC
GACGTCGCCGGAGCGGTCGAGTTCTGGACCGACCGGCTCGGGTTCTCCCGGGACTTCGTGGAGGACGACT
TCGCCGGTGTGGTCCGGGACGACGTGACCCTGTTCATCAGCGCGGTCCAGGACCAGGTGGTGCCGGACAA
CACCCTGGCCTGGGTGTGGGTGCGCGGCCTGGACGAGCTGTACGCCGAGTGGTCGGAGGTCGTGTCCACG
AACTTCCGGGACGCCTCCGGGCCGGCCATGACCGAGATCGGCGAGCAGCCGTGGGGGCGGGAGTTCGCCC
TGCGCGACCCGGCCGGCAACTGCGTGCACTTCGTGGCCGAGGAGCAGGACTGAATCGGCGCGCCCGATAA
TCAACCTCTGGATTACAAAATTTGTGAAAGATTGACTGGTATTCTTAACTATGTTGCTCCTTTTACGCTA
TGTGGATACGCTGCTTTAATGCCTTTGTATCATGCTATTGCTTCCCGTATGGCTTTCATTTTCTCCTCCT
TGTATAAATCCTGGTTGCTGTCTCTTTATGAGGAGTTGTGGCCCGTTGTCAGGCAACGTGGCGTGGTGTG
CACTGTGTTTGCTGACGCAACCCCCACTGGTTGGGGCATTGCCACCACCTGTCAGCTCCTTTCCGGGACT
TTCGCTTTCCCCCTCCCTATTGCCACGGCGGAACTCATCGCCGCCTGCCTTGCCCGCTGCTGGACAGGGG
CTCGGCTGTTGGGCACTGACAATTCCGTGGTGTTGTCGGGGAAATCATCGTCCTTTCCTTGGCTGCTCGC
CTGTGTTGCCACCTGGATTCTGCGCGGGACGTCCTTCTGCTACGTCCCTTCGGCCCTCAATCCAGCGGAC
CTTCCTTCCCGCGGCCTGCTGCCGGCTCTGCGGCCTCTTCCGCGTCTTCGCCTTCGCCCTCAGACGAGTC
GGATCTCCCTTTGGGCCGCCTCCCCGCATCGATACCGTCGACCTCGATCGAGACCTAGAAAAACATGGAG
CAATCACAAGTAGCAATACAGCAGCTACCAATGCTGATTGTGCCTGGCTAGAAGCACAAGAGGAGGAGGA
GGTGGGTTTTCCAGTCACACCTCAGGTACCTTTAAGACCAATGACTTACAAGGCAGCTGTAGATCTTAGC
CACTTTTTAAAAGAAAAGGGGGGACTGGAAGGGCTAATTCACTCCCAACGAAGACAAGATATCCTTGATC
TGTGGATCTACCACACACAAGGCTACTTCCCTGATTGGCAGAACTACACACCAGGGCCAGGGATCAGATA
TCCACTGACCTTTGGATGGTGCTACAAGCTAGTACCAGTTGAGCAAGAGAAGGTAGAAGAAGCCAATGAA
GGAGAGAACACCCGCTTGTTACACCCTGTGAGCCTGCATGGGATGGATGACCCGGAGAGAGAAGTATTAG
AGTGGAGGTTTGACAGCCGCCTAGCATTTCATCACATGGCCCGAGAGCTGCATCCGGACTGTACTGGGTC
TCTCTGGTTAGACCAGATCTGAGCCTGGGAGCTCTCTGGCTAACTAGGGAACCCACTGCTTAAGCCTCAA
TAAAGCTTGCCTTGAGTGCTTCAAGTAGTGTGTGCCCGTCTGTTGTGTGACTCTGGTAACTAGAGATCCC
TCAGACCCTTTTAGTCAGTGTGGAAAATCTCTAGCAGCATGTGAGCAAAAGGCCAGCAAAAGGCCAGGAA
CCGTAAAAAGGCCGCGTTGCTGGCGTTTTTCCATAGGCTCCGCCCCCCTGACGAGCATCACAAAAATCGA
CGCTCAAGTCAGAGGTGGCGAAACCCGACAGGACTATAAAGATACCAGGCGTTTCCCCCTGGAAGCTCCC
TCGTGCGCTCTCCTGTTCCGACCCTGCCGCTTACCGGATACCTGTCCGCCTTTCTCCCTTCGGGAAGCGT
GGCGCTTTCTCATAGCTCACGCTGTAGGTATCTCAGTTCGGTGTAGGTCGTTCGCTCCAAGCTGGGCTGT
GTGCACGAACCCCCCGTTCAGCCCGACCGCTGCGCCTTATCCGGTAACTATCGTCTTGAGTCCAACCCGG
TAAGACACGACTTATCGCCACTGGCAGCAGCCACTGGTAACAGGATTAGCAGAGCGAGGTATGTAGGCGG
TGCTACAGAGTTCTTGAAGTGGTGGCCTAACTACGGCTACACTAGAAGAACAGTATTTGGTATCTGCGCT
CTGCTGAAGCCAGTTACCTTCGGAAAAAGAGTTGGTAGCTCTTGATCCGGCAAACAAACCACCGCTGGTA
GCGGTGGTTTTTTTGTTTGCAAGCAGCAGATTACGCGCAGAAAAAAAGGATCTCAAGAAGATCCTTTGAT
CTTTTCTACGGGGTCTGACGCTCAGTGGAACGAAAACTCACGTTAAGGGATTTTGGTCATGAGATTATCA
AAAAGGATCTTCACCTAGATCCTTTTAAATTAAAAATGAAGTTTTAAATCAATCTAAAGTATATATGAGT
AAACTTGGTCTGACAGTTACCAATGCTTAATCAGTGAGGCACCTATCTCAGCGATCTGTCTATTTCGTTC
ATCCATAGTTGCCTGACTCCCCGTCGTGTAGATAACTACGATACGGGAGGGCTTACCATCTGGCCCCAGT
GCTGCAATGATACCGCGAGACCCACGCTCACCGGCTCCAGATTTATCAGCAATAAACCAGCCAGCCGGAA
GGGCCGAGCGCAGAAGTGGTCCTGCAACTTTATCCGCCTCCATCCAGTCTATTAATTGTTGCCGGGAAGC
TAGAGTAAGTAGTTCGCCAGTTAATAGTTTGCGCAACGTTGTTGCCATTGCTACAGGCATCGTGGTGTCA
CGCTCGTCGTTTGGTATGGCTTCATTCAGCTCCGGTTCCCAACGATCAAGGCGAGTTACATGATCCCCCA
TGTTGTGCAAAAAAGCGGTTAGCTCCTTCGGTCCTCCGATCGTTGTCAGAAGTAAGTTGGCCGCAGTGTT
ATCACTCATGGTTATGGCAGCACTGCATAATTCTCTTACTGTCATGCCATCCGTAAGATGCTTTTCTGTG
ACTGGTGAGTACTCAACCAAGTCATTCTGAGAATAGTGTATGCGGCGACCGAGTTGCTCTTGCCCGGCGT
CAATACGGGATAATACCGCGCCACATAGCAGAACTTTAAAAGTGCTCATCATTGGAAAACGTTCTTCGGG
GCGAAAACTCTCAAGGATCTTACCGCTGTTGAGATCCAGTTCGATGTAACCCACTCGTGCACCCAACTGA
TCTTCAGCATCTTTTACTTTCACCAGCGTTTCTGGGTGAGCAAAAACAGGAAGGCAAAATGCCGCAAAAA
AGGGAATAAGGGCGACACGGAAATGTTGAATACTCATACTCTTCCTTTTTCAATATTATTGAAGCATTTA
TCAGGGTTATTGTCTCATGAGCGGATACATATTTGAATGTATTTAGAAAAATAAACAAATAGGGGTTCCG
CGCACATTTCCCCGAAAAGTGCCACCTGAC
Features (pLannotate 1.2.2; 23 found; start..end, strand, type, name):
     30..82      -  misc_feature   bom (fragment): basis of mobility region from pBR322
    237..616     +  enhancer       CMV enhancer: human cytomegalovirus immediate early enhancer
    617..816     +  promoter       CMV promoter: human cytomegalovirus (CMV) immediate early promoter
    834..1014    +  LTR            5' LTR (truncated): truncated 5' long terminal repeat (LTR) from HIV-1
   1061..1186    +  misc_feature   HIV-1 Ψ: packaging signal of human immunodeficiency virus type 1
   1170..1508    +  CDS            HIV-1 gag (fragment): gag protein from human immunodeficiency virus 1; gag
   1685..1918    +  misc_feature   RRE: The Rev response element (RRE) of HIV-1 allows for Rev-dependent mRNA export from the nucleus to the cytoplasm.
   2295..2395    +  CDS            Rev (fragment): human immunodeficiency virus 1 (HIV-1) Rev protein; rev; enhances nuclear export of unspliced and incompletely spliced viral mRNAs
   2445..2562    +  misc_feature   cPPT/CTS: central polypurine tract and central termination sequence of HIV-1
   2680..2891    +  promoter       EF-1α core promoter: core promoter for human elongation factor EF-1α
   2991..6908    +  CDS            AsCpf1: CRISPR-associated protein from Acidaminococcus sp. BV3L6 (Zetsche et al., 2015)
   6909..6956    +  CDS            nucleoplasmin NLS: bipartite nuclear localization signal from nucleoplasmin
   7191..7970    +  CDS            RELA (fragment): TF65_HUMAN - Also known as NFKB3. Experimental evidence at protein level: Swiss-Prot protein existence level 1. NF-kappa-B is a pleiotropic transcription factor present in almost all cell types and is the endpoint of a series of signal transduction events that are initiated by a vast array of stimuli related to many biological processes such as inflammation, immunity, differentiation, cell growth, tumorigenesis and apoptosis. NF-kappa-B is a homo- or heterodimeric complex formed by the Rel-like domain- containing proteins RELA/p65, RELB, NFKB1/p105, NFKB1/p50, REL and NFKB2/p52. The heterodime
   7989..8558    +  CDS            Rta AD: transcriptional activation domain from the human herpesvirus 4 (Epstein-Barr virus) replication and transcription activator Rta/BRLF1 (Hardwick et al., 1992; Chavez et al., 2015)
   8583..8912    +  promoter       SV40 promoter: SV40 enhancer and early promoter
   8919..9293    +  CDS            BleoR: antibiotic-binding protein; Sh ble from Streptoalloteichus hindustanus; confers resistance to bleomycin, phleomycin, and Zeocin™
   9309..9897    +  misc_feature   WPRE: woodchuck hepatitis virus posttranscriptional regulatory element
   9898..9917    +  misc_feature   MCS (fragment): pBluescript multiple cloning site
   9919..10419   +  CDS            nef (fragment): NEF_HV1LA - Experimental evidence at protein level: Swiss-Prot protein existence level 1. Extracellular Nef protein targets CD4(+) T-lymphocytes for apoptosis by interacting with CXCR4 surface receptors. From Human immunodeficiency virus type 1 group M subtype B (isolate Lai) (HIV-1).
  10426..10606   +  LTR            5' LTR (truncated): truncated 5' long terminal repeat (LTR) from HIV-1
  10668..11256   -  rep_origin     ori: high-copy-number ColE1/pMB1/pBR322/pUC origin of replication
  11427..12287   -  CDS            AmpR: β-lactamase; bla; confers resistance to ampicillin, carbenicillin, and related antibiotics
  12288..12392   -  promoter       AmpR promoter: bla
