>Addgene plasmid #135692 | pMB22.SV40.Zeo | addgene full sequence | sequence record 322223 | Addgene NGS Result
TCGACGGATCGGGAGATCTCCCGATCCCCTATGGTGCACTCTCAGTACAATCTGCTCTGATGCCGCATAG
TTAAGCCAGTATCTGCTCCCTGCTTGTGTGTTGGAGGTCGCTGAGTAGTGCGCGAGCAAAATTTAAGCTA
CAACAAGGCAAGGCTTGACCGACAATTGCATGAAGAATCTGCTTAGGGTTAGGCGTTTTGCGCTGCTTCG
CGATGTACGGGCCAGATATACGCGTTGACATTGATTATTGACTAGTTATTAATAGTAATCAATTACGGGG
TCATTAGTTCATAGCCCATATATGGAGTTCCGCGTTACATAACTTACGGTAAATGGCCCGCCTGGCTGAC
CGCCCAACGACCCCCGCCCATTGACGTCAATAATGACGTATGTTCCCATAGTAACGCCAATAGGGACTTT
CCATTGACGTCAATGGGTGGAGTATTTACGGTAAACTGCCCACTTGGCAGTACATCAAGTGTATCATATG
CCAAGTACGCCCCCTATTGACGTCAATGACGGTAAATGGCCCGCCTGGCATTATGCCCAGTACATGACCT
TATGGGACTTTCCTACTTGGCAGTACATCTACGTATTAGTCATCGCTATTACCATGGTGATGCGGTTTTG
GCAGTACATCAATGGGCGTGGATAGCGGTTTGACTCACGGGGATTTCCAAGTCTCCACCCCATTGACGTC
AATGGGAGTTTGTTTTGGCACCAAAATCAACGGGACTTTCCAAAATGTCGTAACAACTCCGCCCCATTGA
CGCAAATGGGCGGTAGGCGTGTACGGTGGGAGGTCTATATAAGCAGCGCGTTTTGCCTGTACTGGGTCTC
TCTGGTTAGACCAGATCTGAGCCTGGGAGCTCTCTGGCTAACTAGGGAACCCACTGCTTAAGCCTCAATA
AAGCTTGCCTTGAGTGCTTCAAGTAGTGTGTGCCCGTCTGTTGTGTGACTCTGGTAACTAGAGATCCCTC
AGACCCTTTTAGTCAGTGTGGAAAATCTCTAGCAGTGGCGCCCGAACAGGGACTTGAAAGCGAAAGGGAA
ACCAGAGGAGCTCTCTCGACGCAGGACTCGGCTTGCTGAAGCGCGCACGGCAAGAGGCGAGGGGCGGCGA
CTGGTGAGTACGCCAAAAATTTTGACTAGCGGAGGCTAGAAGGAGAGAGATGGGTGCGAGAGCGTCAGTA
TTAAGCGGGGGAGAATTAGATCGCGATGGGAAAAAATTCGGTTAAGGCCAGGGGGAAAGAAAAAATATAA
ATTAAAACATATAGTATGGGCAAGCAGGGAGCTAGAACGATTCGCAGTTAATCCTGGCCTGTTAGAAACA
TCAGAAGGCTGTAGACAAATACTGGGACAGCTACAACCATCCCTTCAGACAGGATCAGAAGAACTTAGAT
CATTATATAATACAGTAGCAACCCTCTATTGTGTGCATCAAAGGATAGAGATAAAAGACACCAAGGAAGC
TTTAGACAAGATAGAGGAAGAGCAAAACAAAAGTAAGACCACCGCACAGCAAGCGGCCGGCCGCTGATCT
TCAGACCTGGAGGAGGAGATATGAGGGACAATTGGAGAAGTGAATTATATAAATATAAAGTAGTAAAAAT
TGAACCATTAGGAGTAGCACCCACCAAGGCAAAGAGAAGAGTGGTGCAGAGAGAAAAAAGAGCAGTGGGA
ATAGGAGCTTTGTTCCTTGGGTTCTTGGGAGCAGCAGGAAGCACTATGGGCGCAGCGTCAATGACGCTGA
CGGTACAGGCCAGACAATTATTGTCTGGTATAGTGCAGCAGCAGAACAATTTGCTGAGGGCTATTGAGGC
GCAACAGCATCTGTTGCAACTCACAGTCTGGGGCATCAAGCAGCTCCAGGCAAGAATCCTGGCTGTGGAA
AGATACCTAAAGGATCAACAGCTCCTGGGGATTTGGGGTTGCTCTGGAAAACTCATTTGCACCACTGCTG
TGCCTTGGAATGCTAGTTGGAGTAATAAATCTCTGGAACAGATTTGGAATCACACGACCTGGATGGAGTG
GGACAGAGAAATTAACAATTACACAAGCTTAATACACTCCTTAATTGAAGAATCGCAAAACCAGCAAGAA
AAGAATGAACAAGAATTATTGGAATTAGATAAATGGGCAAGTTTGTGGAATTGGTTTAACATAACAAATT
GGCTGTGGTATATAAAATTATTCATAATGATAGTAGGAGGCTTGGTAGGTTTAAGAATAGTTTTTGCTGT
ACTTTCTATAGTGAATAGAGTTAGGCAGGGATATTCACCATTATCGTTTCAGACCCACCTCCCAACCCCG
AGGGGACCCGACAGGCCCGAAGGAATAGAAGAAGAAGGTGGAGAGAGAGACAGAGACAGATCCATTCGAT
TAGTGAACGGATCGGCACTGCGTGCGCCAATTCTGCAGACAAATGGCAGTATTCATCCACAATTTTAAAA
GAAAAGGGGGGATTGGGGGGTACAGTGCAGGGGAAAGAATAGTAGACATAATAGCAACAGACATACAAAC
TAAAGAATTACAAAAACAAATTACAAAAATTCAAAATTTTCGGGTTTATTACAGGGACAGCAGAGATCCA
GTTTGGTTAGTACCGGGCCCGGGTCGACTAGTGATCAGTGTGAGGGAGTGTAAAGCTGGTTTTCGAGTGG
CTCCGGTGCCCGTCAGTGGGCAGAGCGCACATCGCCCACAGTCCCCGAGAAGTTGGGGGGAGGGGTCGGC
AATTGAACCGGTGCCTAGAGAAGGTGGCGCGGGGTAAACTGGGAAAGTGATGTCGTGTACTGGCTCCGCC
TTTTTCCCGAGGGTGGGGGAGAACCGTATATAAGTGCAGTAGTCGCCGTGAACGTTCTTTTTCGCAACGG
GTTTGCCGCCAGAACACAGGTGTCGTGACGCGGCTAACTCGAACGCTAGCTGTGCGATCGTGCCACCATG
GCCCCAAAGAAGAAGCGGAAGGTCGGTATCCACGGAGTCCCAGCAGCCACACAGTTCGAGGGCTTTACCA
ACCTGTATCAGGTGAGCAAGACACTGCGGTTTGAGCTGATCCCACAGGGCAAGACCCTGAAGCACATCCA
GGAGCAGGGCTTCATCGAGGAGGACAAGGCCCGCAATGATCACTACAAGGAGCTGAAGCCCATCATCGAT
CGGATCTACAAGACCTATGCCGACCAGTGCCTGCAGCTGGTGCAGCTGGATTGGGAGAACCTGAGCGCCG
CCATCGACTCCTATAGAAAGGAGAAAACCGAGGAGACAAGGAACGCCCTGATCGAGGAGCAGGCCACATA
TCGCAATGCCATCCACGACTACTTCATCGGCCGGACAGACAACCTGACCGATGCCATCAATAAGAGACAC
GCCGAGATCTACAAGGGCCTGTTCAAGGCCGAGCTGTTTAATGGCAAGGTGCTGAAGCAGCTGGGCACCG
TGACCACAACCGAGCACGAGAACGCCCTGCTGCGGAGCTTCGACAAGTTTACAACCTACTTCTCCGGCTT
TTATGAGAACAGGAAGAACGTGTTCAGCGCCGAGGATATCAGCACAGCCATCCCACACCGCATCGTGCAG
GACAACTTCCCCAAGTTTAAGGAGAATTGTCACATCTTCACACGCCTGATCACCGCCGTGCCCAGCCTGC
GGGAGCACTTTGAGAACGTGAAGAAGGCCATCGGCATCTTCGTGAGCACCTCCATCGAGGAGGTGTTTTC
CTTCCCTTTTTATAACCAGCTGCTGACACAGACCCAGATCGACCTGTATAACCAGCTGCTGGGAGGAATC
TCTCGGGAGGCAGGCACCGAGAAGATCAAGGGCCTGAACGAGGTGCTGAATCTGGCCATCCAGAAGAATG
ATGAGACAGCCCACATCATCGCCTCCCTGCCACACAGATTCATCCCCCTGTTTAAGCAGATCCTGTCCGA
TAGGAACACCCTGTCTTTCATCCTGGAGGAGTTTAAGAGCGACGAGGAAGTGATCCAGTCCTTCTGCAAG
TACAAGACACTGCTGAGAAACGAGAACGTGCTGGAGACAGCCGAGGCCCTGTTTAACGAGCTGAACAGCA
TCGACCTGACACACATCTTCATCAGCCACAAGAAGCTGGAGACAATCAGCAGCGCCCTGTGCGACCACTG
GGATACACTGAGGAATGCCCTGTATGAGCGGAGAATCTCCGAGCTGACAGGCAAGATCACCAAGTCTGCC
AAGGAGAAGGTGCAGCGCAGCCTGAAGCACGAGGATATCAACCTGCAGGAGATCATCTCTGCCGCAGGCA
AGGAGCTGAGCGAGGCCTTCAAGCAGAAAACCAGCGAGATCCTGTCCCACGCACACGCCGCCCTGGATCA
GCCACTGCCTACAACCCTGAAGAAGCAGGAGGAGAAGGAGATCCTGAAGTCTCAGCTGGACAGCCTGCTG
GGCCTGTACCACCTGCTGGACTGGTTTGCCGTGGATGAGTCCAACGAGGTGGACCCCGAGTTCTCTGCCC
GGCTGACCGGCATCAAGCTGGAGATGGAGCCTTCTCTGAGCTTCTACAACAAGGCCAGAAATTATGCCAC
CAAGAAGCCCTACTCCGTGGAGAAGTTCAAGCTGAACTTTCAGATGCCTACACTGGCCTCTGGCTGGGAC
GTGAATAAGGAGAAGAACAATGGCGCCATCCTGTTTGTGAAGAACGGCCTGTACTATCTGGGCATCATGC
CAAAGCAGAAGGGCAGGTATAAGGCCCTGAGCTTCGAGCCCACAGAGAAAACCAGCGAGGGCTTTGATAA
GATGTACTATGACTACTTCCCTGATGCCGCCAAGATGATCCCAAAGTGCAGCACCCAGCTGAAGGCCGTG
ACAGCCCACTTTCAGACCCACACAACCCCCATCCTGCTGTCCAACAATTTCATCGAGCCTCTGGAGATCA
CAAAGGAGATCTACGACCTGAACAATCCTGAGAAGGAGCCAAAGAAGTTTCAGACAGCCTACGCCAAGAA
AACCGGCGACCAGAAGGGCTACAGAGAGGCCCTGTGCAAGTGGATCGACTTCACAAGGGATTTTCTGTCC
AAGTATACCAAGACAACCTCTATCGATCTGTCTAGCCTGCGGCCATCCTCTCAGTATAAGGACCTGGGCG
AGTACTATGCCGAGCTGAATCCCCTGCTGTACCACATCAGCTTCCAGAGAATCGCCGAGAAGGAGATCAT
GGATGCCGTGGAGACAGGCAAGCTGTACCTGTTCCAGATCTATAACAAGGACTTTGCCAAGGGCCACCAC
GGCAAGCCTAATCTGCACACACTGTATTGGACCGGCCTGTTTTCTCCAGAGAACCTGGCCAAGACAAGCA
TCAAGCTGAATGGCCAGGCCGAGCTGTTCTACCGCCCTAAGTCCAGGATGAAGAGGATGGCACACCGGCT
GGGAGAGAAGATGCTGAACAAGAAGCTGAAGGATCAGAAAACCCCAATCCCCGACACCCTGTACCAGGAG
CTGTACGACTATGTGAATCACAGACTGTCCCACGACCTGTCTGATGAGGCCAGGGCCCTGCTGCCCAACG
TGATCACCAAGGAGGTGTCTCACGAGATCATCAAGGATAGGCGCTTTACCAGCGACAAGTTCTTTTTCCA
CGTGCCTATCACACTGAACTATCAGGCCGCCAATTCCCCATCTAAGTTCAACCAGAGGGTGAATGCCTAC
CTGAAGGAGCACCCCGAGACACCTATCATCGGCATCGATCGGGGCGAGAGAAACCTGATCTATATCACAG
TGATCGACTCCACCGGCAAGATCCTGGAGCAGCGGAGCCTGAACACCATCCAGCAGTTTGATTACCAGAA
GAAGCTGGACAACAGGGAGAAGGAGAGGGTGGCAGCAAGGCAGGCCTGGTCTGTGGTGGGCACAATCAAG
GATCTGAAGCAGGGCTATCTGAGCCAGGTCATCCACGAGATCGTGGACCTGATGATCCACTACCAGGCCG
TGGTGGTGCTGGAGAACCTGAATTTCGGCTTTAAGAGCAAGAGGACCGGCATCGCCGAGAAGGCCGTGTA
CCAGCAGTTCGAGAAGATGCTGATCGATAAGCTGAATTGCCTGGTGCTGAAGGACTATCCAGCAGAGAAA
GTGGGAGGCGTGCTGAACCCATACCAGCTGACAGACCAGTTCACCTCCTTTGCCAAGATGGGCACCCAGT
CTGGCTTCCTGTTTTACGTGCCTGCCCCATATACATCTAAGATCGATCCCCTGACCGGCTTCGTGGACCC
CTTCGTGTGGAAAACCATCAAGAATCACGAGAGCCGCAAGCACTTCCTGGAGGGCTTCGACTTTCTGCAC
TACGACGTGAAAACCGGCGACTTCATCCTGCACTTTAAGATGAACAGAAATCTGTCCTTCCAGAGGGGCC
TGCCCGGCTTTATGCCTGCATGGGATATCGTGTTCGAGAAGAACGAGACACAGTTTGACGCCAAGGGCAC
CCCTTTCATCGCCGGCAAGAGAATCGTGCCAGTGATCGAGAATCACAGATTCACCGGCAGATACCGGGAC
CTGTATCCTGCCAACGAGCTGATCGCCCTGCTGGAGGAGAAGGGCATCGTGTTCAGGGATGGCTCCAACA
TCCTGCCAAAGCTGCTGGAGAATGACGATTCTCACGCCATCGACACCATGGTGGCCCTGATCCGCAGCGT
GCTGCAGATGCGGAACTCCAATGCCGCCACAGGCGAGGACTATATCAACAGCCCCGTGCGCGATCTGAAT
GGCGTGTGCTTCGACTCCCGGTTTCAGAACCCAGAGTGGCCCATGGACGCCGATGCCAATGGCGCCTACC
ACATCGCCCTGAAGGGCCAGCTGCTGCTGAATCACCTGAAGGAGAGCAAGGATCTGAAGCTGCAGAACGG
CATCTCCAATCAGGACTGGCTGGCCTACATCCAGGAGCTGCGCAACAAAAGGCCGGCGGCCACGAAAAAG
GCCGGCCAGGCAAAAAAGAAAAAGGGATCCAAAGAGGCCAGCGGTTCCGGACGGGCTGACGCATTGGACG
ATTTTGATCTGGATATGCTGGGAAGTGACGCCCTCGATGATTTTGACCTTGACATGCTTGGTTCGGATGC
CCTTGATGACTTTGACCTCGACATGCTCGGCAGTGACGCCCTTGATGATTTCGACCTGGACATGCTGATT
AACTCTAGAAGTTCCGGATCTCCGAAAAAGAAACGCAAAGTTGGTAGCCAGTACCTGCCCGACACCGACG
ACCGGCACCGGATCGAGGAAAAGCGGAAGCGGACCTACGAGACATTCAAGAGCATCATGAAGAAGTCCCC
CTTCAGCGGCCCCACCGACCCTAGACCTCCACCTAGAAGAATCGCCGTGCCCAGCAGATCCAGCGCCAGC
GTGCCAAAACCTGCCCCCCAGCCTTACCCCTTCACCAGCAGCCTGAGCACCATCAACTACGACGAGTTCC
CTACCATGGTGTTCCCCAGCGGCCAGATCTCTCAGGCCTCTGCTCTGGCTCCAGCCCCTCCTCAGGTGCT
GCCTCAGGCTCCTGCTCCTGCACCAGCTCCAGCCATGGTGTCTGCACTGGCTCAGGCACCAGCACCCGTG
CCTGTGCTGGCTCCTGGACCTCCACAGGCTGTGGCTCCACCAGCCCCTAAACCTACACAGGCCGGCGAGG
GCACACTGTCTGAAGCTCTGCTGCAGCTGCAGTTCGACGACGAGGATCTGGGAGCCCTGCTGGGAAACAG
CACCGATCCTGCCGTGTTCACCGACCTGGCCAGCGTGGACAACAGCGAGTTCCAGCAGCTGCTGAACCAG
GGCATCCCTGTGGCCCCTCACACCACCGAGCCCATGCTGATGGAATACCCCGAGGCCATCACCCGGCTCG
TGACAGGCGCTCAGAGGCCTCCTGATCCAGCTCCTGCCCCTCTGGGAGCACCAGGCCTGCCTAATGGACT
GCTGTCTGGCGACGAGGACTTCAGCTCTATCGCCGATATGGATTTCTCAGCCTTGCTGGGCTCTGGCAGC
GGCAGCCGGGATTCCAGGGAAGGGATGTTTTTGCCGAAGCCTGAGGCCGGCTCCGCTATTAGTGACGTGT
TTGAGGGCCGCGAGGTGTGCCAGCCAAAACGAATCCGGCCATTTCATCCTCCAGGAAGTCCATGGGCCAA
CCGCCCACTCCCCGCCAGCCTCGCACCAACACCAACCGGTCCAGTACATGAGCCAGTCGGGTCACTGACC
CCGGCACCAGTCCCTCAGCCACTGGATCCAGCGCCCGCAGTGACTCCCGAGGCCAGTCACCTGTTGGAGG
ATCCCGATGAAGAGACGAGCCAGGCTGTCAAAGCCCTTCGGGAGATGGCCGATACTGTGATTCCCCAGAA
GGAAGAGGCTGCAATCTGTGGCCAAATGGACCTTTCCCATCCGCCCCCAAGGGGCCATCTGGATGAGCTG
ACAACCACACTTGAGTCCATGACCGAGGATCTGAACCTGGACTCACCCCTGACCCCGGAATTGAACGAGA
TTCTGGATACCTTCCTGAACGACGAGTGCCTCTTGCATGCCATGCATATCAGCACAGGACTGTCCATCTT
CGACACATCTCTGTTTTGACCTAGGTCGACCCTGTGGAATGTGTGTCAGTTAGGGTGTGGAAAGTCCCCA
GGCTCCCCAGCAGGCAGAAGTATGCAAAGCATGCATCTCAATTAGTCAGCAACCAGGTGTGGAAAGTCCC
CAGGCTCCCCAGCAGGCAGAAGTATGCAAAGCATGCATCTCAATTAGTCAGCAACCATAGTCCCGCCCCT
AACTCCGCCCATCCCGCCCCTAACTCCGCCCAGTTCCGCCCATTCTCCGCCCCATGGCTGACTAATTTTT
TTTATTTATGCAGAGGCCGAGGCCGCCTCGGCCTCTGAGCTATTCCAGAAGTAGTGAGGAGGCTTTTTTG
GAGGCCTAGGCTTTTGCAAAAAGCTTACCATGGCCAAGTTGACCAGTGCCGTTCCGGTGCTCACCGCGCG
CGACGTCGCCGGAGCGGTCGAGTTCTGGACCGACCGGCTCGGGTTCTCCCGGGACTTCGTGGAGGACGAC
TTCGCCGGTGTGGTCCGGGACGACGTGACCCTGTTCATCAGCGCGGTCCAGGACCAGGTGGTGCCGGACA
ACACCCTGGCCTGGGTGTGGGTGCGCGGCCTGGACGAGCTGTACGCCGAGTGGTCGGAGGTCGTGTCCAC
GAACTTCCGGGACGCCTCCGGGCCGGCCATGACCGAGATCGGCGAGCAGCCGTGGGGGCGGGAGTTCGCC
CTGCGCGACCCGGCCGGCAACTGCGTGCACTTCGTGGCCGAGGAGCAGGACTGAATCGGCGCGCCCGATA
ATCAACCTCTGGATTACAAAATTTGTGAAAGATTGACTGGTATTCTTAACTATGTTGCTCCTTTTACGCT
ATGTGGATACGCTGCTTTAATGCCTTTGTATCATGCTATTGCTTCCCGTATGGCTTTCATTTTCTCCTCC
TTGTATAAATCCTGGTTGCTGTCTCTTTATGAGGAGTTGTGGCCCGTTGTCAGGCAACGTGGCGTGGTGT
GCACTGTGTTTGCTGACGCAACCCCCACTGGTTGGGGCATTGCCACCACCTGTCAGCTCCTTTCCGGGAC
TTTCGCTTTCCCCCTCCCTATTGCCACGGCGGAACTCATCGCCGCCTGCCTTGCCCGCTGCTGGACAGGG
GCTCGGCTGTTGGGCACTGACAATTCCGTGGTGTTGTCGGGGAAATCATCGTCCTTTCCTTGGCTGCTCG
CCTGTGTTGCCACCTGGATTCTGCGCGGGACGTCCTTCTGCTACGTCCCTTCGGCCCTCAATCCAGCGGA
CCTTCCTTCCCGCGGCCTGCTGCCGGCTCTGCGGCCTCTTCCGCGTCTTCGCCTTCGCCCTCAGACGAGT
CGGATCTCCCTTTGGGCCGCCTCCCCGCATCGATACCGTCGACCTCGATCGAGACCTAGAAAAACATGGA
GCAATCACAAGTAGCAATACAGCAGCTACCAATGCTGATTGTGCCTGGCTAGAAGCACAAGAGGAGGAGG
AGGTGGGTTTTCCAGTCACACCTCAGGTACCTTTAAGACCAATGACTTACAAGGCAGCTGTAGATCTTAG
CCACTTTTTAAAAGAAAAGGGGGGACTGGAAGGGCTAATTCACTCCCAACGAAGACAAGATATCCTTGAT
CTGTGGATCTACCACACACAAGGCTACTTCCCTGATTGGCAGAACTACACACCAGGGCCAGGGATCAGAT
ATCCACTGACCTTTGGATGGTGCTACAAGCTAGTACCAGTTGAGCAAGAGAAGGTAGAAGAAGCCAATGA
AGGAGAGAACACCCGCTTGTTACACCCTGTGAGCCTGCATGGGATGGATGACCCGGAGAGAGAAGTATTA
GAGTGGAGGTTTGACAGCCGCCTAGCATTTCATCACATGGCCCGAGAGCTGCATCCGGACTGTACTGGGT
CTCTCTGGTTAGACCAGATCTGAGCCTGGGAGCTCTCTGGCTAACTAGGGAACCCACTGCTTAAGCCTCA
ATAAAGCTTGCCTTGAGTGCTTCAAGTAGTGTGTGCCCGTCTGTTGTGTGACTCTGGTAACTAGAGATCC
CTCAGACCCTTTTAGTCAGTGTGGAAAATCTCTAGCAGCATGTGAGCAAAAGGCCAGCAAAAGGCCAGGA
ACCGTAAAAAGGCCGCGTTGCTGGCGTTTTTCCATAGGCTCCGCCCCCCTGACGAGCATCACAAAAATCG
ACGCTCAAGTCAGAGGTGGCGAAACCCGACAGGACTATAAAGATACCAGGCGTTTCCCCCTGGAAGCTCC
CTCGTGCGCTCTCCTGTTCCGACCCTGCCGCTTACCGGATACCTGTCCGCCTTTCTCCCTTCGGGAAGCG
TGGCGCTTTCTCATAGCTCACGCTGTAGGTATCTCAGTTCGGTGTAGGTCGTTCGCTCCAAGCTGGGCTG
TGTGCACGAACCCCCCGTTCAGCCCGACCGCTGCGCCTTATCCGGTAACTATCGTCTTGAGTCCAACCCG
GTAAGACACGACTTATCGCCACTGGCAGCAGCCACTGGTAACAGGATTAGCAGAGCGAGGTATGTAGGCG
GTGCTACAGAGTTCTTGAAGTGGTGGCCTAACTACGGCTACACTAGAAGAACAGTATTTGGTATCTGCGC
TCTGCTGAAGCCAGTTACCTTCGGAAAAAGAGTTGGTAGCTCTTGATCCGGCAAACAAACCACCGCTGGT
AGCGGTGGTTTTTTTGTTTGCAAGCAGCAGATTACGCGCAGAAAAAAAGGATCTCAAGAAGATCCTTTGA
TCTTTTCTACGGGGTCTGACGCTCAGTGGAACGAAAACTCACGTTAAGGGATTTTGGTCATGAGATTATC
AAAAAGGATCTTCACCTAGATCCTTTTAAATTAAAAATGAAGTTTTAAATCAATCTAAAGTATATATGAG
TAAACTTGGTCTGACAGTTACCAATGCTTAATCAGTGAGGCACCTATCTCAGCGATCTGTCTATTTCGTT
CATCCATAGTTGCCTGACTCCCCGTCGTGTAGATAACTACGATACGGGAGGGCTTACCATCTGGCCCCAG
TGCTGCAATGATACCGCGAGACCCACGCTCACCGGCTCCAGATTTATCAGCAATAAACCAGCCAGCCGGA
AGGGCCGAGCGCAGAAGTGGTCCTGCAACTTTATCCGCCTCCATCCAGTCTATTAATTGTTGCCGGGAAG
CTAGAGTAAGTAGTTCGCCAGTTAATAGTTTGCGCAACGTTGTTGCCATTGCTACAGGCATCGTGGTGTC
ACGCTCGTCGTTTGGTATGGCTTCATTCAGCTCCGGTTCCCAACGATCAAGGCGAGTTACATGATCCCCC
ATGTTGTGCAAAAAAGCGGTTAGCTCCTTCGGTCCTCCGATCGTTGTCAGAAGTAAGTTGGCCGCAGTGT
TATCACTCATGGTTATGGCAGCACTGCATAATTCTCTTACTGTCATGCCATCCGTAAGATGCTTTTCTGT
GACTGGTGAGTACTCAACCAAGTCATTCTGAGAATAGTGTATGCGGCGACCGAGTTGCTCTTGCCCGGCG
TCAATACGGGATAATACCGCGCCACATAGCAGAACTTTAAAAGTGCTCATCATTGGAAAACGTTCTTCGG
GGCGAAAACTCTCAAGGATCTTACCGCTGTTGAGATCCAGTTCGATGTAACCCACTCGTGCACCCAACTG
ATCTTCAGCATCTTTTACTTTCACCAGCGTTTCTGGGTGAGCAAAAACAGGAAGGCAAAATGCCGCAAAA
AAGGGAATAAGGGCGACACGGAAATGTTGAATACTCATACTCTTCCTTTTTCAATATTATTGAAGCATTT
ATCAGGGTTATTGTCTCATGAGCGGATACATATTTGAATGTATTTAGAAAAATAAACAAATAGGGGTTCC
GCGCACATTTCCCCGAAAAGTGCCACCTGACG
Features (pLannotate 1.2.2; 23 found; start..end, strand, type, name):
     30..82      -  misc_feature   bom (fragment): basis of mobility region from pBR322
    237..616     +  enhancer       CMV enhancer: human cytomegalovirus immediate early enhancer
    617..816     +  promoter       CMV promoter: human cytomegalovirus (CMV) immediate early promoter
    834..1014    +  LTR            5' LTR (truncated): truncated 5' long terminal repeat (LTR) from HIV-1
   1061..1186    +  misc_feature   HIV-1 Ψ: packaging signal of human immunodeficiency virus type 1
   1170..1508    +  CDS            HIV-1 gag (fragment): gag protein from human immunodeficiency virus 1; gag
   1683..1916    +  misc_feature   RRE: The Rev response element (RRE) of HIV-1 allows for Rev-dependent mRNA export from the nucleus to the cytoplasm.
   2293..2393    +  CDS            Rev (fragment): human immunodeficiency virus 1 (HIV-1) Rev protein; rev; enhances nuclear export of unspliced and incompletely spliced viral mRNAs
   2443..2560    +  misc_feature   cPPT/CTS: central polypurine tract and central termination sequence of HIV-1
   2678..2889    +  promoter       EF-1α core promoter: core promoter for human elongation factor EF-1α
   2989..6906    +  CDS            AsCpf1: CRISPR-associated protein from Acidaminococcus sp. BV3L6 (Zetsche et al., 2015)
   6907..6954    +  CDS            nucleoplasmin NLS: bipartite nuclear localization signal from nucleoplasmin
   7189..7968    +  CDS            RELA (fragment): TF65_HUMAN - Also known as NFKB3. Experimental evidence at protein level: Swiss-Prot protein existence level 1. NF-kappa-B is a pleiotropic transcription factor present in almost all cell types and is the endpoint of a series of signal transduction events that are initiated by a vast array of stimuli related to many biological processes such as inflammation, immunity, differentiation, cell growth, tumorigenesis and apoptosis. NF-kappa-B is a homo- or heterodimeric complex formed by the Rel-like domain- containing proteins RELA/p65, RELB, NFKB1/p105, NFKB1/p50, REL and NFKB2/p52. The heterodime
   7987..8556    +  CDS            Rta AD: transcriptional activation domain from the human herpesvirus 4 (Epstein-Barr virus) replication and transcription activator Rta/BRLF1 (Hardwick et al., 1992; Chavez et al., 2015)
   8581..8910    +  promoter       SV40 promoter: SV40 enhancer and early promoter
   8920..9294    +  CDS            BleoR: antibiotic-binding protein; Sh ble from Streptoalloteichus hindustanus; confers resistance to bleomycin, phleomycin, and Zeocin™
   9310..9898    +  misc_feature   WPRE: woodchuck hepatitis virus posttranscriptional regulatory element
   9899..9918    +  misc_feature   MCS (fragment): pBluescript multiple cloning site
   9920..10420   +  CDS            nef (fragment): NEF_HV1LA - Experimental evidence at protein level: Swiss-Prot protein existence level 1. Extracellular Nef protein targets CD4(+) T-lymphocytes for apoptosis by interacting with CXCR4 surface receptors. From Human immunodeficiency virus type 1 group M subtype B (isolate Lai) (HIV-1).
  10427..10607   +  LTR            5' LTR (truncated): truncated 5' long terminal repeat (LTR) from HIV-1
  10669..11257   -  rep_origin     ori: high-copy-number ColE1/pMB1/pBR322/pUC origin of replication
  11428..12288   -  CDS            AmpR: β-lactamase; bla; confers resistance to ampicillin, carbenicillin, and related antibiotics
  12289..12393   -  promoter       AmpR promoter: bla
