[The description below was written by a language model from this plasmid's Addgene catalogue record and pLannotate feature annotations shown in this document.]
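Description:
pMB22.SV40.Zeo is a lentiviral transfer plasmid of about 12.4 kb, built on the pLL3.3 backbone, for stable expression of an AsCas12a-VPR transcriptional activator in mammalian cells with Zeocin selection. In bacteria it is maintained through a high-copy ColE1/pUC-type origin and selected with ampicillin via the bla gene. A CMV enhancer/promoter placed upstream of a truncated HIV-1 5' LTR drives transcription of the viral genome in packaging cells. The Ψ packaging signal with adjoining gag fragment, the Rev response element and the cPPT/CTS support encapsidation, nuclear export of the unspliced RNA and efficient transduction. A second truncated LTR annotation closes the proviral region downstream. Packaging functions are not encoded on this plasmid and must be supplied separately.

The payload consists of two tandem expression units. An EF-1α core promoter drives a mammalian codon-optimised Acidaminococcus sp. Cas12a (Cpf1) open reading frame followed by a nucleoplasmin bipartite NLS and the VPR activator. The feature table picks up the RELA/p65 fragment and the Epstein-Barr virus Rta activation domain, while the VP64 portion is not separately annotated, presumably lying in the unannotated stretch after the NLS. The record does not state whether the Cas12a carries nuclease-inactivating mutations. Downstream, an SV40 enhancer/early promoter expresses the Sh ble gene for Zeocin resistance, and a WPRE ahead of the 3' LTR boosts transcript stability and expression. No crRNA cassette is annotated, so guide RNAs would have to be delivered separately for Cas12a-based gene activation. The sequencing-derived and depositor sequences differ by only two nucleotides in length and give the same annotation.
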