Addgene plasmid #135692: pMB22.SV40.Zeo
Purpose: Lentivirus delivery for stable expression of AsCas12a-VPR, Zeocin selection
Depositing lab: Florian Karreth. Depositing organization: H. Lee Moffitt Cancer Center and Research Institute.
Backbone
  Vector backbone: pLL3.3
  Backbone manufacturer: D. Tschaharganeh
  Vector type: Lentiviral
Growth in bacteria
  Bacterial resistance: Ampicillin, 100 μg/mL
  Growth temperature: 37°C
  Growth strain: NEB Stable
  Copy number: High Copy
Gene/Insert
  Gene/Insert name: mammalian codon-optimized Acidaminococcus sp. Cas12a fused to VPR activator
  Species: Synthetic
  Cloning method: Gibson Cloning
Terms and licenses: Academic/Nonprofit Terms; Industry Terms: Not Available to Industry
How to cite: pMB22.SV40.Zeo was a gift from Florian Karreth (Addgene plasmid # 135692 ; http://n2t.net/addgene:135692 ; RRID:Addgene_135692)
